Addgene plasmid #41489: TAL-2GC3
Depositing lab: Veit Hornung. Depositing organization: Universitaetsklinikum Bonn. Publication: A ligation-independent cloning technique for high-throughput assembly of transcription activator-like effector genes. Schmid-Burgk JL, Schmidt T, Kaiser V, Honing K, Hornung V. Nat Biotechnol. 2012 Dec 16. doi: 10.1038/nbt.2460. PubMed 23242165.
Backbone
  Vector backbone: Custom backbone
  Backbone size w/o insert (bp): 2961
  Vector type: PCR Cloning Vector
Growth in bacteria
  Bacterial resistance: Ampicillin, 100 μg/mL
  Growth temperature: 37°C
  Growth strain: DH10B
  Copy number: High Copy
Gene/Insert
  Gene/Insert name: 2GC3
  Species: Synthetic
  Insert size (bp): 252
  Cloning method: Unknown
  Sequencing primers: 5′ M13_pUC_fwd; 3′ M13_pUC_rev
Terms and licenses: Academic/Nonprofit Terms; Industry Terms: Not Available to Industry
How to cite: TAL-2GC3 was a gift from Veit Hornung (Addgene plasmid # 41489 ; http://n2t.net/addgene:41489 ; RRID:Addgene_41489)
