[The description below was written by a language model from this plasmid's Addgene catalogue record.]
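Description:
TAL-2GC3 is a small, high-copy bacterial cloning plasmid that serves as a building-block (library) component for assembling transcription activator-like effector (TALE) genes by ligation-independent cloning. It is built on a custom backbone of about 2.96 kb, catalogued as a PCR cloning vector, and is propagated in E. coli under ampicillin selection. The record gives no feature table, so the origin of replication and other backbone elements are not stated explicitly. The high copy number and the use of M13/pUC forward and reverse sequencing primers flanking the insert suggest a pUC-style architecture, but this is an inference rather than a recorded fact.

The payload is a 252 bp synthetic insert named 2GC3. Given the associated assembly method and the insert size, the name most plausibly denotes a two-repeat TALE unit ("2-mer") whose repeat-variable residues specify the nucleotides G and C, with the trailing number indicating the position the fragment occupies in the ordered assembly. The record does not spell out this naming scheme, so that reading should be treated as an interpretation. No promoter, tag, reporter or eukaryotic expression element is recorded, consistent with the plasmid being a storage and template vector, not an expression construct.

In use, plasmids of this type provide sequence-verified repeat modules that are combined with other library members in a defined order to build custom TALE DNA-binding arrays. These arrays can then be transferred into effector backbones, such as TALE nucleases or transcriptional regulators, for high-throughput genome targeting. The cloning method used to create this particular plasmid is listed as unknown.
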