>Addgene plasmid #41489 | TAL-2GC3 | depositor partial sequence | sequence record 55358 | TAL-2GC3 sequence 252 bps
GAATGCCCGGTTGCTCCCTGTCTTGTGTCAAGATCATGGACTGACCCCAGACCAGGTGGTCGCAATCGCC
TCTAACAAGGGGGGAAAGCAAGCCCTGGAAACCGTGCAAAGGTTGTTGCCCGTCCTTTGTCAAGACCACG
GCCTTACACCCGAGCAAGTCGTGGCCATTGCATCACATGACGGTGGCAAACAGGCTCTTGAGACTGTTCA
GAGACTTCTCCCAGTTCTCTGCCAGGCACACGGGCTGCATTC
