>Addgene plasmid #41489 | TAL-2GC3 | addgene partial sequence | sequence record 55908 | M13_pUC_fwd
TCGAGCTCGGTACCTCGCGAATGCATCTAGATCCAAATGAATGCCCGGTTGCTCCCTGTCTTGTGTCAAG
ATCATGGACTGACCCCAGACCAGGTGGTCGCAATCGCCTCTAACAAGGGGGGAAAGCAAGCCCTGGAAAC
CGTGCAAAGGTTGTTGCCCGTCCTTTGTCAAGACCACGGCCTTACACCCGAGCAAGTCGTGGCCATTGCA
TCACATGACGGTGGCAAACAGGCTCTTGAGACTGTTCAGAGACTTCTCCCAGTTCTCTGCCAGGCACACG
GGCTGCATTCCCAAATATCGGATCCCGGGCCCGTCGACTGCAGAGGCCTGCATGCAAGCTTGGCGTAATC
ATGGTCATAGCTGTTTCCTGTGTGAAATTGTTATCCGCTCACAATTCCACACAACATACGAGCCGGAAGC
ATAAAGTGTAAAGCCTGGGGTGCCTAATGAGTGAGCTAACTCACATTAATTGCGTTGCGCTCACTGCCCG
CTTTCCAGTCGGGAAACCTGTCGTGCCAGCTGCATTAATGAATCGGCCAACGCGCGGGGAGAGGCGGTTT
GCGTATTGGGCGCTCTTCCGCTTCCTCGCTCACTGACTCGCTGCGCTCGGTCGTTCGGCTGCGGCGAGCG
GTATCAGCTCACTCAAAGGCGGTAATACGGTTATCCACAGAATCAGGGGATAACGCAGGAAAGAACATGT
GAGCAAAAGGCCAGCAAAAGGCCAGGAACCGTAAAAAGGCCGCGTTGCTGGCGTTTTTCCATAGGCTCCG
CCCCCCTGACGAGCATCACAAAAATCGACGCTCAAGTCAGAGGTGGCGAAACCCGACAGGACTATAAAGA
TACCAGGCGTTTCCCCCTGGAAGCTCCCTCGTGCGCTCTCCTGTTCCGACCCTGCCGCTTACCGGATACC
TGTCCGCCTTTCTCCCTTCGG
